Addgene plasmid #146651: pMT-NTAP-DmNot3_J
Purpose: Insect Expression of DmNot3
Depositing lab: Elisa Izaurralde. Depositing organization: Max Planck Institute for Developmental Biology.
Backbone
  Vector backbone: pMK33-NTAP
  Vector type: Insect Expression
Growth in bacteria
  Bacterial resistance: Ampicillin, 100 μg/mL
  Growth temperature: 37°C
  Growth strain: DH5alpha
  Copy number: Low Copy
Gene/Insert
  Gene/Insert name: DmNot3
  Species: D. melanogaster (fly)
  Mutation: One silent and three non silent mutations E90G, K110T and P602S compared to the sequence given by NCBI: NM_136332.2
  Entrez Gene: Not3 (a.k.a. Dmel_CG8426, CG8426, CNOT3, Dmel\CG8426, NOT3, NOT3.5, NOT3/5, l(2)NC136, not3, not3/5)
  Cloning method: Unknown
Terms and licenses: Academic/Nonprofit Terms; Industry Terms: Not Available to Industry
Depositor comments: pMK33-NTAP and pMK33-CTAP vectors are designed for making proteinfusions tagged with the TAP tag and for generating stableDrosophila cell lines under Hygromycin selection. TAP fusions areinducible with copper sulfate. The parental vector, pMK33 (pMt/Hy),was created by Michael Koelle. Plasmids from this collection were made available to the research community and donated after the lab closed. Please note that the sequence provided by the depositing laboratory may be theoretical/predicted or based on Sanger sequencing results. There may be discrepancies between sequencing results obtained by Addgene and the depositor sequence. If an Addgene verified sequence is not available, please contact before placing your order to request that our lab fully sequence the plasmid.
How to cite: pMT-NTAP-DmNot3_J was a gift from Elisa Izaurralde (Addgene plasmid # 146651 ; http://n2t.net/addgene:146651 ; RRID:Addgene_146651)
