[The description below was written by a language model from this plasmid's Addgene catalogue record and pLannotate feature annotations shown in this document.]
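Description:
pMT-NTAP-DmNot3_J is an insect expression plasmid built on the pMK33-NTAP backbone, a derivative of pMK33 (pMt/Hy) designed for producing TAP-tagged fusion proteins in Drosophila cell culture. In bacteria it is maintained through a ColE1/pBR322-type origin and selected with ampicillin via the β-lactamase gene and its native promoter. The repository lists it as low copy, and a residual fragment of the tetracycline resistance gene is consistent with pBR322 ancestry. For selection in fly cells, a hygromycin phosphotransferase gene is driven by the strong promoter of the copia transposable element and followed by SV40 small t intron and polyadenylation sequences, allowing stable Drosophila cell lines to be established under hygromycin.

The expression cassette begins with the Drosophila metallothionein (MT) promoter, which is induced by copper sulfate. Immediately downstream lies the N-terminal TAP tag, annotated as two IgG-binding units of Staphylococcus aureus protein A followed by a calmodulin-binding peptide. These two modules support sequential affinity purification on IgG and calmodulin resins. The Not3 coding sequence from D. melanogaster (CG8426, the fly CNOT3 homologue) is not annotated by the automated feature table but presumably occupies the unannotated stretch after the tag. According to the depositor it carries one silent change and three amino acid substitutions (E90G, K110T and P602S) relative to the NCBI reference. A short actin-like match downstream of the insert may reflect a 3′ terminator region, though the record does not say so. The construct is suited to copper-inducible expression of TAP-tagged Not3 and to purifying it together with associated proteins from stable cell lines.
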