Features (pLannotate 1.2.2; 18 found; start..end, strand, type, name):
      9..310     +  CDS            TcR (fragment): tetracycline efflux protein; tet; confers resistance to tetracycline
    552..680     -  CDS            YPB1_ECOLX (fragment): Protein predicted: Swiss-Prot protein existence level 4. From Escherichia coli.
    865..1453    -  rep_origin     ori: high-copy-number ColE1/pMB1/pBR322/pUC origin of replication
   1624..2484    -  CDS            AmpR: β-lactamase; bla; confers resistance to ampicillin, carbenicillin, and related antibiotics
   2485..2589    -  promoter       AmpR promoter: bla
   4071..4350    +  promoter       copia promoter: strong promoter from the Drosophila transposable element copia (Sinclair et al., 1986)
   4396..5421    +  CDS            HygR: aminoglycoside phosphotransferase from E. coli; aph(4)-Ia; confers resistance to hygromycin
   5439..5711    +  CDS            yokD (fragment): YOKD_BACSU - Experimental evidence at protein level: Swiss-Prot protein existence level 1. May contribute to antibiotic resistance. From Bacillus subtilis (strain 168).
   5708..5782    +  CDS            small t antigen (fragment): SV40 (simian virus 40) small t antigen
   5784..5849    +  intron         small t intron: SV40 (simian virus 40) small t antigen intron
   5979..5999    +  CDS            SV40 NLS: nuclear localization signal of SV40 (simian virus 40) large T antigen
   6318..6401    +  CDS            large T antigen (fragment): large T antigen from SV40 (simian virus 40)
   6424..6558    +  polyA_signal   SV40 poly(A) signal: SV40 polyadenylation signal
   6559..6985    +  promoter       MT promoter: Drosophila metallothionein promoter
   7036..7209    +  CDS            ProtA: IgG-binding unit of Staphylococcus aureus protein A
   7213..7383    +  CDS            ProtA: IgG-binding unit of Staphylococcus aureus protein A
   7454..7524    +  CDS            CBP (fragment): calmodulin-binding peptide derived from skeletal muscle myosin light chain kinase; binds calmodulin with nanomolar affinity in the presence of calcium
  10140..10235   +  CDS            ACT_DICVI: Experimental evidence at transcript level: Swiss-Prot protein existence level 2. Actins are highly conserved proteins that are involved in various types of cell motility and are ubiquitously expressed in all eukaryotic cells. From Dictyocaulus viviparus (Bovine lungworm).
>Addgene plasmid #146651 | pMT-NTAP-DmNot3_J | addgene full sequence | sequence record 356586 | Addgene NGS Result
GCGGCCGCCGACGCGAGGCTGGATGGCCTTCCCCATTATGATTCTTCTCGCTTCCGGCGGCATCGGGATG
CCCGCGTTGCAGGCCATGCTGTCCAGGCAGGTAGATGACGACCATCAGGGACAGCTTCAAGGATCGCTCG
CGGCTCTTACCAGCCTAACTTCGATCATTGGACCGCTGATCGTCACGGCGATTTATGCCGCCTCGGCGAG
CACATGGAACGGGTTGGCATGGATTGTAGGCGCCGCCCTATACCTTGTCTGCCTCCCCGCGTTGCGTCGC
GGTGCATGGAGCCGGGCCACCTCGACCTGAATGGAAGCCGGCGGCACCTCGCTAACGGATTCACCACTCC
AAGAATTGGAGCCAATCAATTCTTGCGGAGAACTGTGAATGCGCAAACCAACCCTTGGCAGAACATATCC
ATCGCGTCCGCCATCTCCAGCAGCCGCACGCGGCGCATCTCGGGCAGCGTTGGGTCCTGGCCACGGGTGC
GCATGATCGTGCTCCTGTCGTTGAGGACCCGGCTAGGCTGGCGGGGTTGCCTTACTGGTTAGCAGAATGA
ATCACCGATACGCGAGCGAACGTGAAGCGACTGCTGCTGCAAAACGTCTGCGACCTGAGCAACAACATGA
ATGGTCTTCGGTTTCCGTGTTTCGTAAAGTCTGGAAACGCGGAAGTCAGCGCTCTTCCGCTTCCTCGCTC
ACTGACTCGCTGCGCTCGGTCGTTCGGCTGCGGCGAGCGGTATCAGCTCACTCAAAGGCGGTAATACGGT
TATCCACAGAATCAGGGGATAACGCAGGAAAGAACATGTGAGCAAAAGGCCAGCAAAAGGCCAGGAACCG
TAAAAAGGCCGCGTTGCTGGCGTTTTTCCATAGGCTCCGCCCCCCTGACGAGCATCACAAAAATCGACGC
TCAAGTCAGAGGTGGCGAAACCCGACAGGACTATAAAGATACCAGGCGTTTCCCCCTGGAAGCTCCCTCG
TGCGCTCTCCTGTTCCGACCCTGCCGCTTACCGGATACCTGTCCGCCTTTCTCCCTTCGGGAAGCGTGGC
GCTTTCTCATAGCTCACGCTGTAGGTATCTCAGTTCGGTGTAGGTCGTTCGCTCCAAGCTGGGCTGTGTG
CACGAACCCCCCGTTCAGCCCGACCGCTGCGCCTTATCCGGTAACTATCGTCTTGAGTCCAACCCGGTAA
GACACGACTTATCGCCACTGGCAGCAGCCACTGGTAACAGGATTAGCAGAGCGAGGTATGTAGGCGGTGC
TACAGAGTTCTTGAAGTGGTGGCCTAACTACGGCTACACTAGAAGGACAGTATTTGGTATCTGCGCTCTG
CTGAAGCCAGTTACCTTCGGAAAAAGAGTTGGTAGCTCTTGATCCGGCAAACAAACCACCGCTGGTAGCG
GTGGTTTTTTTGTTTGCAAGCAGCAGATTACGCGCAGAAAAAAAGGATCTCAAGAAGATCCTTTGATCTT
TTCTACGGGGTCTGACGCTCAGTGGAACGAAAACTCACGTTAAGGGATTTTGGTCATGAGATTATCAAAA
AGGATCTTCACCTAGATCCTTTTAAATTAAAAATGAAGTTTTAAATCAATCTAAAGTATATATGAGTAAA
CTTGGTCTGACAGTTACCAATGCTTAATCAGTGAGGCACCTATCTCAGCGATCTGTCTATTTCGTTCATC
CATAGTTGCCTGACTCCCCGTCGTGTAGATAACTACGATACGGGAGGGCTTACCATCTGGCCCCAGTGCT
GCAATGATACCGCGAGACCCACGCTCACCGGCTCCAGATTTATCAGCAATAAACCAGCCAGCCGGAAGGG
CCGAGCGCAGAAGTGGTCCTGCAACTTTATCCGCCTCCATCCAGTCTATTAATTGTTGCCGGGAAGCTAG
AGTAAGTAGTTCGCCAGTTAATAGTTTGCGCAACGTTGTTGCCATTGCTGCAGGCATCGTGGTGTCACGC
TCGTCGTTTGGTATGGCTTCATTCAGCTCCGGTTCCCAACGATCAAGGCGAGTTACATGATCCCCCATGT
TGTGCAAAAAAGCGGTTAGCTCCTTCGGTCCTCCGATCGTTGTCAGAAGTAAGTTGGCCGCAGTGTTATC
ACTCATGGTTATGGCAGCACTGCATAATTCTCTTACTGTCATGCCATCCGTAAGATGCTTTTCTGTGACT
GGTGAGTACTCAACCAAGTCATTCTGAGAATAGTGTATGCGGCGACCGAGTTGCTCTTGCCCGGCGTCAA
CACGGGATAATACCGCGCCACATAGCAGAACTTTAAAAGTGCTCATCATTGGAAAACGTTCTTCGGGGCG
AAAACTCTCAAGGATCTTACCGCTGTTGAGATCCAGTTCGATGTAACCCACTCGTGCACCCAACTGATCT
TCAGCATCTTTTACTTTCACCAGCGTTTCTGGGTGAGCAAAAACAGGAAGGCAAAATGCCGCAAAAAAGG
GAATAAGGGCGACACGGAAATGTTGAATACTCATACTCTTCCTTTTTCAATATTATTGAAGCATTTATCA
GGGTTATTGTCTCATGAGCGGATACATATTTGAATGTATTTAGAAAAATAAACAAATAGGGGTTCCGCGC
ACATTTCCCCGAAAAGTGCCACCTGACGTCTAAGAAACCATTATTATCATGACATTAACCTATAAAAATA
GGCGTATCACGAGGCCCTTTCGTCTTCAAGAATTCACATTTGTACGAATTTTTTTTTTATCAAAAGTTCG
AGTTTTTCACCAATTTCCTCATCAACCGAGCAAGGCAAACGGCTTTGAATAATATGGTGTTATATATACA
TATATCAAATCGCTGCTGACTGCGTGATTGATGGCCCCAAGATTACATATTATCGAATCAGGATTCAGAA
GGAGATCAATGTCAAATGCGGACAGGAACATGAAAGACGCCTGTTATGCGCAATTAAAAATTTGGGTTTA
ATTGCTGTGGAAACTGTTGTTGGCGGCATCTTAAGTTCCTGTTTAACAACATCAACTACTTATGTACGTA
GAAGCGTTTAAGCCATTTGCATACAGATGAGAACTGGCTTTTGTGCTAATCAGTCAAGATGACTCCGATG
ATGATGACTCATTACCTGACCAGTTTTCGCTGCTTTCTTTTCAACAACTACTTGTATATGTATTGTATCC
AATAGCAATACATTGAATTTCCATGGTCTAGTCACGTATTATCATTTAATTGACACCAAGTCGTGTTATT
GTTGAGCTATCGAGTTCAGCTCAAACATTTCTTATTCCCATGAATAAGCCGGCAAAAATATGCAATCTAT
GAAAGTTAATATAAGCAAACCTTACTTTGACTCAATACCAATGCACTTTGTGTCGATAGGTTCACGCAAT
TGAGGCGATTATTCCGATAACCCAAGCGATTGACTGTTCCCGTTTCGATTCCAATTGAAATTTGGAAATG
TACAATAGTTTTGCTATATGCTGTCAAGTACGCTCTTATCTTCTCTGGGTTTTCTTCAGAGTTTCGAAAC
GCTTCTTCTTTTTTTTGTTTTTTTTTTTTTGGAATCTCGTATTTTGGAAGGGGCTCCCCTCTGGAATTTG
TTACACTGTCGTTATCATTGCGAACAAGCGGCCCGAAGCTATCAGCGACTTTAACATTTACAATGCACTT
TTTTACGACCAATTAAATGTACATTTTCCTTTCTTCGCCCGTTGATAAGCGAACGCGATGTGGCGCAGGC
AATGTGTTGCTCTTGCGACACAAACGCAATCAAAATGGATTCAATTTCGCTTTTTCCCAGTGAAACGAAG
AACGAACCGACCATCATGATATGCTCCTCTGCATGTTGCGTATTGAATCAATGACAATTTCAATTAAGCC
GCCCGTTCGTCATGCGTTTTCGTGCGCTTCGAAATGCTGATAACGCTGCTGTCCTCCAACTGCTTTGCAT
GTGGACACAATTCCATTTATTTAATTCTTTTATTTGGATCGGTTAAATTAAAAAGCGCCTTGTTACGCAT
TTAACGTTGTTTCCGGTGCGTGGTGGTTTCATGCTTCTGGGAACGGCAAATGGGTTTAGGATTGGGAACC
CCTCATCATCTGTTGGAATATACTATTCAACCTACAAAAGTAACGTTAAACAACACTACTTTATATTTGA
TATGAATGGCCACACCTTTTATGCCATAAAACATATTGTAAGAGAATACCACTCTTTTTATTCCTTCTTT
CCTTCTTGTACGTTTTTTGCTGTAAGTAGGTCGTGGTGCTGGTGTTGCAGTTGAAATAACTTAAAATATA
AATCATAAAACTCAAACATAAACTTGACTATTTATTTATTTATTAAGAAAGGAAATATAAATTATAAATT
ACAACAGGTTATGGACCTGCAGCCAAGCTTGGCGCTCGTCCGGGGGCAATGAGATATGAAAAAGCCTGAA
CTCACCGCGACGTCTGTCGAGAAGTTTCTGATCGAAAAGTTCGACAGCGTCTCCGACCTGATGCAGCTCT
CGGAGGGCGAAGAATCTCGTGCTTTCAGCTTCGATGTAGGAGGGCGTGGATATGTCCTGCGGGTAAATAG
CTGCGCCGATGGTTTCTACAAAGATCGTTATGTTTATCGGCACTTTGCATCGGCCGCGCTCCCGATTCCG
GAAGTGCTTGACATTGGGGAATTCAGCGAGAGCCTGACCTATTGCATCTCCCGCCGTGCACAGGGTGTCA
CGTTGCAAGACCTGCCTGAAACCGAACTGCCCGCTGTTCTGCAGCCGGTCGCGGAGGCCATGGATGCGAT
CGCTGCGGCCGATCTTAGCCAGACGAGCGGGTTCGGCCCATTCGGACCGCAAGGAATCGGTCAATACACT
ACATGGCGTGATTTCATATGCGCGATTGCTGATCCCCATGTGTATCACTGGCAAACTGTGATGGACGACA
CCGTCAGTGCGTCCGTCGCGCAGGCTCTCGATGAGCTGATGCTTTGGGCCGAGGACTGCCCCGAAGTCCG
GCACCTCGTGCACGCGGATTTCGGCTCCAACAATGTCCTGACGGACAATGGCCGCATAACAGCGGTCATT
GACTGGAGCGAGGCGATGTTCGGGGATTCCCAATACGAGGTCGCCAACATCTTCTTCTGGAGGCCGTGGT
TGGCTTGTATGGAGCAGCAGACGCGCTACTTCGAGCGGAGGCATCCGGAGCTTGCAGGATCGCCGCGGCT
CCGGGCGTATATGCTCCGCATTGGTCTTGACCAACTCTATCAGAGCTTGGTTGACGGCAATTTCGATGAT
GCAGCTTGGGCGCAGGGTCGATGCGACGCAATCGTCCGATCCGGAGCCGGGACTGTCGGGCGTACACAAA
TCGCCCGCAGAAGCGCGGCCGTCTGGACCGATGGCTGTGTAGAAGTACTCGCCGATAGTGGAAACCGACG
CCCCAGCACTCGTCCGAGGGCAAAGGAATAGAGTAGATGCCGACCGAACAAGAGCTGATTTCGAGAACGC
CTCAGCCAGCAACTCGCGCGAGCCTAGCAAGGCAAATGCGAGAGAACGGCCTTACGCTTGGTGGCACAGT
TCTCGTCCACAGTTCGCTAAGCTCGCTCGGCTGGGTCGCGGGAGGGCCGGTCGCAGTGATTCAGGCCCTT
CTGGATTGTGTTGGTCCCCAGGGCACGATTGTCATGCCCACGCACTCGGGTGATCTGACTGATCCCGCAG
ATTGGAGATCGCCGCCCGTGCCTGCCGATTGGGTGCAGATCTTTGTGAAGGAACCTTACTTCTGTGGTGT
GACATAATTGGACAAACTACCTACAGAGATTTAAAGCTCTAAGGTAAATATAAAATTTTTAAGTGTATAA
TGTGTTAAACTACTGATTCTAATTGTTTGTGTATTTTAGATTCCAACCTATGGAACTGATGAATGGGAGC
AGTGGTGGAATGCCTTTAATGAGGAAAACCTGTTTTGCTCAGAAGAAATGCCATCTAGTGATGATGAGGC
TACTGCTGACTCTCAACATTCTACTCCTCCAAAAAAGAAGAGAAAGGTAGAAGACCCCAAGGACTTTCCT
TCAGAATTGCTAAGTTTTTTGAGTCATGCTGTGTTTAGTAATAGAACTCTTGCTTGCTTTGCTATTTACA
CCACAAAGGAAAAAGCTGCACTGCTATACAAGAAAATTATGGAAAAATATTCTGTAACCTTTATAAGTAG
GCATAACAGTTATAATCATAACATACTGTTTTTTCTTACTCCACACAGGCATAGAGTGTCTGCTATTAAT
AACTATGCTCAAAAATTGTGTACCTTTAGCTTTTTAATTTGTAAAGGGGTTAATAAGGAATATTTGATGT
ATAGTGCCTTGACTAGAGATCATAATCAGCCATACCACATTTGTAGAGGTTTTACTTGCTTTAAAAAACC
TCCCACACCTCCCCCTGAACCTGAAACATAAAATGAATGCAATTGTTGTTGTTAACTTGTTTATTGCAGC
TTATAATGGTTACAAATAAAGCAATAGCATCACAAATTTCACAAATAAAGCATTTTTTTCACTGCATTCT
AGTTGTGGTTTGTCCAAACTCATCAATGTATCTTATCATGTCTGGATCAATTCGTTGCAGGACAGGATGT
GGTGCCCGATGTGACTAGCTCTTTGCTGCAGGCCGTCCTATCCTCTGGTTCCGATAAGAGACCCAGAACT
CCGGCCCCCCACCGCCCACCGCCACCCCCATACATATGTGGTACGCAAGTAAGAGTGCCTGCGCATGCCC
CATGTGCCCCACCAAGAGCTTTGCATCCCATACAAGTCCCCAAAGTGGAGAACCGAACCAATTCTTCGCG
GGCAGAACAAAAGCTTCTGCACACGTCTCCACTCGAATTTGGAGCCGGCCGGCGTGTGCAAAAGAGGTGA
ATCGAACGAAAGACCCGTGTGTAAAGCCGCGTTTCCAAAATGTATAAAACCGAGAGCATCTGGCCAATGT
GCATCAGTTGTGGTCAGCAGCAAAATCAAGTGAATCATCTCAGTGCAACTAAAGGGGGGATCTCGAGCAA
CCAAAATGGCAGGCCTTGCGCAACACGATGAAGCCGTGGACAACAAATTCAACAAAGAACAACAAAACGC
GTTCTATGAGATCTTACATTTACCTAACTTAAACGAAGAACAACGAAACGCCTTCATCCAAAGTTTAAAA
GATGACCCAAGCCAAAGCGCTAACCTTTTAGCAGAAGCTAAAAAGCTAAATGATGCTCAGGCGCCGAAAG
TAGACAACAAATTCAACAAAGAACAACAAAACGCGTTCTATGAGATCTTACATTTACCTAACTTAAACGA
AGAACAACGAAACGCCTTCATCCAAAGTTTAAAAGATGACCCAAGCCAAAGCGCTAACCTTTTAGCAGAA
GCTAAAAAGCTAAATGATGCTCAGGCGCCGAAAGTAGACGCGAATTGTGATATACCTACAACTGCTTCTG
AAAATTTATATTTTCAAGGTGAACTAAAGAGAAGATGGAAAAAGAATTTCATAGCCGTCTCAGCAGCCAA
CCGCTTTAAGAAAATCTCATCCTCCGGGGCACTTGATATCATGGCTGCGACGAGAAAATTGCAAGGCGAA
ATTGATCGATGTTTAAAAAAGGTAGCAGAGGGCGTTGAAACGTTTGAGGATATTTGGAAAAAAGTACACA
ATGCGACAAACACCAATCAGAAGCAAAAACATCTGCAGGAGAAGTATGAGGCAGACCTCAAAAAGGAAAT
CAAGAAATTGCAACGACTTCGCGACCAAATTAAATCATGGATTGCATCAGCTGAAATTAAGGATAAGAGC
TCCCTTCTTGAGAATCGACGTCTCATTGGAACACAAATGGAACGCTTTAAGGTGGTTGAGCGCGAGACGA
AAACAAAAGCCTACTCCACGGAAGGCTTGGGGGCTGCACAAAAGATGGATCCTGCCCAGCGTATTAAAGA
CGACGCACGCAATTGGTTAACCAGCTCAATAAGTTCCCTTCAAATACAAATTGACCAGTATGAGAGCGAG
ATCGAATCGTTGTTGGCAGGTAAAAAGAAACGTTTAGATCGAGACAAGCAGGAGCGAATGGATGACCTAC
GAGGAAAGTTGGACCGCCATAAGTTCCACATAACAAAGCTGGAAACTCTGCTTAGGCTGCTTGACAATGA
CGGCGTCGAAGCAGAGCAGGTAAACAAGATCAAAGACGATGTCGAATACTACATTGATTCATCGCAAGAG
CCGGACTTTGAGGAAAATGAGTTCATATACGATGATATAATTGGTCTTGATGAAGTGGAGCTAAGTGGCA
CGGCTACCACGGACAGCAACAACAGCAACGAGACAAGCGGTTCTCCAAGCAGTGTCACATCCGGAGGCAG
TCCATCACAGTCCCCTGTCACGGTTCAACAAATTTTAAACACTTCGTCGCAGGGGGCAGCTAGTAGTGGT
AGCAGCGCAGCTAGCGCAGCACTGTTTCAGCAGCAGCTGACAGCGGCACAATCGAATGGCAACAATGTGG
GCTACGCGAGCGACACAAGTGCAGCTTCTTCGTCTGCTACAACATCTACAGATCCTGCAGGCGGCACAGT
TGCTGTAAATTGTGTTGGAGGGCTAGCCGATAAACGCAACAAGAGCAGCGAAAGCAATGCCCTAAAATTG
AAACCACAACCTCATCAACTTATAAAACCTACCCCTGTACGAGCCACGGCCAAGCTGCCTCTGAGCAGTG
ATACCCAAGTCAATAAGATTGTCAGTTCAACTCCCAGCAAAAATCAGCAACAGCTGCCTACAGCAGCTTC
AATCGTTGCAACCTCCGCTATGCAATCGCAAAGCAGTATCGGAAGTTGCAGCTCCACTGGAGGAACGGGA
GCATCTCAATCAGCTTCTAGTGGTAACAATCCTGGTAACAATCCTGCGGTTCAGCCAAATGCTCCAACGC
CTGGTCAAAGCGGCATTGCCGCTGCAGCAGCTTCGACTAATGTTGTTTCGGCGACGATTGTGAGCAGCGC
CAATGTTCAAGGCCAATCTGTGATCCAACCAACACCAACAATTGCATTTGCTGCAGTAGCAAAACACAAT
ACATCACTCCTGGAAAATGGTCCTGTTTTGCAACAGCAACTAGCAGTAACTCCTACTGTGGCAGCTATCG
TAGGAGCTGGAACGCAGGCGCAGCAAAAACATGTGCCACCATTATCCAATCTTCAAACAAATTCCCCTCA
CATACAAAATGGTCTTCCTGTCTCGGACAGTACTAATGACAACAGCTGCAATGTCGTCGATACGATTTCT
CTAAAAACAATGGCACAGGATGCTATTAATCGATCTGCGATCGATCCTAATTCACTGAATCAGCAGCAAA
CAAGCAGCATCGATCTGAGACAGTCGCAGTCGCAGAAATCACTTCTCCAACATTTCAACTCTGAAACCAA
CACGAATCAACAGCAATTGACATCGCAGCAGCAGCAACAGCTTCAGAATAACTCCCTTGCTGCGACCACA
GGTTCTAACAACGGAACTTCAACTGGTAGTGGTCTCATGAATGTAGCAAACGCTACTGGTCAGCCTATCA
GCGGCAATGCCAAAACGCATGCGTGCCAACCCCAACAGATGGCCACGACGGAAGCGCACATTCCCACACT
GCTTGGTGTGACACCACTTGGGCCAACACCACTTCAAAAGGAGCACCAAATGCAGTTCCAAATGATGGAA
GCTGCCTACTATCACCTGCCACAGCCTATGGACACGGAAAAGCTACAAACGTACTTTCATCGCGCACCAG
TGCTCACGCCATCGCACTATCCCCAGGCACAGATGCCAATATATGATACAGTTGAGTTTTATCAACGACT
CTCAACGGAGACCCTTTTTTTTGTGTTCTACTATATGGAGGGCTCCAAGGCCCAGTATCTAGCGGCCAAG
GCCTTAAAAAAGCAGAGCTGGCGTTTCCACACAAAGTATATGATGTGGTTTCAAAGGCACGAGGAGCCGA
AGATTATCAACGATGATTACGAACAGGGTACGTACATCTATTTTGATTATGAAAAGTGGAGTCAGCGAAA
GAAGGAGGGATTCACCTTTGAATACAAGTACTTAGAGGACAAGGAGCTGAATTAAACTAGTTCTAGTCGA
CCATGAAGATCAAGATCATTGCCCCGCCAGAGCGCAAGTACTCTGTCTGGATCGGTGGCTCCATCCTGGC
TTCGCTGTCCACCTTCCAGCAGATGTGGATCTCCAAGCAGGAGTACGACGAGTCCGGCCCCTCCATTGTG
CACCGCAAGTGCTTCTAAGAAGGATCGCTTGTCTGGGCAAGAGGATCAGGATCGGGATGGTCTTGATTCT
GCTGGAGGAGGAGGAGGAGAAGTCGAGGAAGCAGCAGCGAAAGTGCAAGTGCGAGTGGTGGAAGTTTGGA
GTGCAGCACAACAAAATCAACAACAACACCAACTACAAGATGAAAAGAGCGGAACCACCTGCACACCATC
ATCACTATCATCATCGTTTTGGGCGCATGTTGTGTGGTTCCAGCGTATTAATATAATTAATTTATTCCAC
ATGAGATATGATATGATATACTATGTATTTTTTGTTTTTTTTTTATTTGTAAACCTTTAATATAACAAGA
ACTACAAAAAATGAAAATGAGCGAAAATGCATATTCTGCCATTCCACACACACACCAACAACACCCAACA
CACGCACACCCACAAGCTTACACACACACATTCGCGGCATGACAAGGACATCAAGATAAAGAAGAACTTA
AAGAAGATATTTCCCAAAGCGCAAAAAGAACACACACACATTGCAAAACACAAACAACACACTAGCGTTT
TGTACAATTCGTCAGCAACCTTATGTATTATTTTTTAATTATGATGTAATTATAAACAAAGTGAAACAAA
AATATGAAAACAAAAAGGAAAATCAAATCTGTCTTCTCTTTCTCCCGCTCTCCTCGCTCTCTGCTGCTAA
CCTCGCCCTCTCCTCTCTCATCTTTTTGTCTGTCTCTCTTCCACATTTTTGCCGGCCGGCAAAATAATAA
CCCACACACACTCACACTTGGCTGCAGTTTCGCGTGCGATATTCACACACATTCAAGCATACAAGCATAC
ATACATATGTATTTTTTTTTTATTTGTACACTTTTCTAATTGCATGCGTATCGATTGATAAGTTTACGCC
TGAAAATGTTAATTAAAATGTGAAAATGCAACTGAAAAACTGATGAAATGAAACAACAACAAGCGAACAA
TTTGCTACATGTGTATTGTCTAACAACCGTTACTGCAACGGTTGCTTCGGAAAAGGGTGAAGAGGAAGAG
GGCACGAGGTCGACTAGA
